Addgene plasmid #228093: p16 nlsGPS2
Purpose: Expression plasmid for genetically-encoded FRET biosensor for Gibberellin (GA)
Depositing lab: Alexander Jones. Depositing organization: University of Cambridge. Publication: GIBBERELLIN PERCEPTION SENSOR 2 reveals genesis and role of cellular GA dynamics in light-regulated hypocotyl growth. Griffiths J, Rizza A, Tang B, Frommer WB, Jones AM. Plant Cell. 2024 Jul 23:koae198. doi: 10.1093/plcell/koae198. PubMed 39039020.
Backbone
  Vector backbone: p16-Kan vector
  Backbone manufacturer: Jan Lohmann (PMID: 24576426)
  Vector type: Plant Expression
  Selectable markers: Neomycin (select with G418), URA3
Growth in bacteria
  Bacterial resistance: Spectinomycin, 50 μg/mL
  Growth temperature: 37°C
  Growth strain: DH5alpha
  Copy number: Unknown
Gene/Insert
  Gene/Insert name: nlsGPS2 (alt name: nuclear localized GIBBERELLIN PERCEPTION SENSOR 2)
  Species: A. thaliana (mustard weed), Synthetic
  Insert size (bp): 2840
  Promoter: p16
  Tag / fusion protein: 6xHis-T7 XpressTag; cMyc (C terminal on insert)
  Cloning method: Gateway Cloning
  Sequencing primers: 5′ M13 Reverse; 3′ M13 Forward
Terms and licenses: Academic/Nonprofit Terms; Industry Terms: Not Available to Industry
Depositor comments: Improved version of the GA biosensor GPS1 (Addgene plasmid # 101084)
How to cite: p16 nlsGPS2 was a gift from Alexander Jones (Addgene plasmid # 228093 ; http://n2t.net/addgene:228093 ; RRID:Addgene_228093)
