[The description below was written by a language model from this plasmid's Addgene catalogue record and pLannotate feature annotations shown in this document.]
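Description:
p16 nlsGPS2 is a 13.5 kb binary T-DNA plasmid for plant expression, built on the p16-Kan backbone by Gateway cloning. It replicates in E. coli through a ColE1/pBR322-type origin (with the bom mobilisation region) and carries the pVS1 oriV, RepA and StaA functions that allow stable maintenance in Agrobacterium. Bacterial selection is by spectinomycin through an aadA (SmR) gene. Between the nopaline-type right and left border repeats lies a plant selection cassette in which nptII (neo) is flanked by the mannopine synthase promoter and terminator, conferring kanamycin/G418-class resistance on transformed plants. The catalogue also lists URA3 as a marker, but no such feature appears in the annotated sequence.

The payload is nuclear-localised GIBBERELLIN PERCEPTION SENSOR 2, a single-chain FRET biosensor for gibberellin (GA) and an improved version of the earlier GPS1 sensor. As annotated, the open reading frame places a YPet-type yellow fluorescent protein upstream of a fragment of the Arabidopsis DELLA protein GAI and the soluble GA receptor GID1C, followed after an attB2 site by a Cerulean-type cyan fluorescent protein and the pea rbcS-E9 terminator. GA-dependent association of GID1C with the DELLA fragment is expected to alter the energy transfer between the two fluorophores, giving a ratiometric readout of cellular GA. The record lists the p16 promoter as driving expression, along with 6xHis-T7 Xpress and C-terminal cMyc tags; the promoter, tags and nuclear localisation signal were not individually picked up by the automated annotation. The construct is intended for generating sensor-expressing plants to image GA dynamics at cellular resolution, as in the associated study of light-regulated hypocotyl growth.
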