Features (pLannotate 1.2.2; 30 found; start..end, strand, type, name):
    125..149     -  misc_feature   RB T-DNA repeat: right border repeat from nopaline C58 T-DNA
    213..301     +  CDS            lacI (fragment): lac repressor; lacI; The lac repressor binds to the lac operator to inhibit transcription in E. coli. This inhibition can be relieved by adding lactose or isopropyl-β-D-thiogalactopyranoside (IPTG).
    314..335     +  protein_bind   CAP binding site: CAP binding activates transcription in the presence of cAMP. E. coli catabolite activator protein
    350..380     +  promoter       lac promoter: promoter for the E. coli lac operon
    384..406     +  protein_bind   lac operator (fragment): The lac repressor binds to the lac operator to inhibit transcription in E. coli. This inhibition can be relieved by adding lactose or isopropyl-β-D-thiogalactopyranoside (IPTG). lac repressor encoded by lacI
    437..454     +  misc_feature   MCS (fragment): pUC18/19 multiple cloning site
    928..949     +  misc_feature   MCS (fragment): pUC18/19 multiple cloning site
    998..1711    +  CDS            YPet: YPet is a basic (constitutively fluorescent) yellow fluorescent protein published in 2005, derived from Aequorea victoria. It has moderate acid sensitivity.
   1718..1963    +  CDS            GAI (fragment): GAI_ARATH - Also known as RGA2 From Arabidopsis thaliana (Mouse-ear cress).
   1982..3013    +  CDS            GID1C: GID1C_ARATH - Also known as CXE19, GID1L3. Experimental evidence at protein level: Swiss-Prot protein existence level 1. Functions as soluble gibberellin (GA) receptor. GA is an essential hormone that regulates growth and development in plants. Binds with high affinity the biologically active gibberellin GA4, but has no affinity for the biologically inactive GAs. In response to GA, interacts with specific DELLA proteins, known as repressors of GA- induced growth, and targets them for degradation via proteasome. Seems to be required for GA signaling that controls root growth, seed germination a
   3015..3039    -  protein_bind   attB2: mutant version of attB; recombination site for the Gateway® BP reaction BP Clonase™
   3053..3766    +  CDS            Cerulean: Cerulean is a basic (constitutively fluorescent) cyan fluorescent protein published in 2004, derived from Aequorea victoria. It has low acid sensitivity.
   3864..4505    +  terminator     E9 terminator: terminator and polyadenylation signal from the pea rbcS-E9 gene
   4512..4666    +  CDS            lacZα (fragment): LacZα fragment of β-galactosidase; lacZ fragment
   5111..5363    -  terminator     MAS terminator: mannopine synthase terminator
   5380..5538    -  CDS            ble (fragment): BLE_KLEPN - Experimental evidence at protein level: Swiss-Prot protein existence level 1. Binding protein with a strong affinity to the bleomycin family of antibiotics. Binds to CL990; an antimitotic-antibiotic compound. From Klebsiella pneumoniae.
   5562..6353    -  CDS            neo: KKA2_KLEPN - Also known as kan, nptII. Experimental evidence at protein level: Swiss-Prot protein existence level 1. Resistance to kanamycin, neomycin, paromomycin, ribostamycin, butirosin and gentamicin B. From Klebsiella pneumoniae.
   6383..6763    -  promoter       MAS promoter: mannopine synthase promoter (Velten et al., 1984)
   6866..7060    +  CDS            mas1 (fragment): MAS1_AGRT9 - Protein inferred from homology: Swiss-Prot protein existence level 3. Reduces deoxy-fructosyl-glutamine to mannopine. From Agrobacterium tumefaciens (strain 15955).
   7135..7159    -  misc_feature   LB T-DNA repeat: left border repeat from nopaline C58 T-DNA
   7418..7441    +  promoter       Pc promoter (fragment): intI1 (promoter lies within the coding sequence); class 1 integron promoter
   7617..7673    +  CDS            GmR (fragment): gentamycin acetyltransferase; aacC1; confers resistance to gentamycin
   7684..8471    +  CDS            SmR (fragment): aminoglycoside adenylyltransferase (Murphy, 1985); aadA; confers resistance to spectinomycin and streptomycin
   8717..9305    +  rep_origin     ori: high-copy-number ColE1/pMB1/pBR322/pUC origin of replication
   9491..9631    -  misc_feature   bom: basis of mobility region from pBR322
   9733..9772    -  CDS            rop (fragment): Rop protein, which maintains plasmids at low copy number; rop
   9975..10169   -  rep_origin     pVS1 oriV: origin of replication for the Pseudomonas plasmid pVS1 (Heeb et al., 2000)
  10235..11308   -  CDS            pVS1 RepA: replication protein from the Pseudomonas plasmid pVS1 (Heeb et al., 2000)
  11737..12366   -  CDS            pVS1 StaA: stability protein from the Pseudomonas plasmid pVS1 (Heeb et al., 2000)
  12926..13327   -  CDS            Y4CG_SINFN (fragment): Protein inferred from homology: Swiss-Prot protein existence level 3. From Sinorhizobium fredii (strain NBRC 101917 / NGR234).
>Addgene plasmid #228093 | p16 nlsGPS2 | addgene full sequence | sequence record 467973 | Addgene NGS Result
TTAAAGTACTTTGATCCCGAGGGGAACCCTGTGGTTGGCATGCACATACAAATGGACGAACGGATAAACC
TTTTCACGCCCTTTTAAATATCCGATTATTCTAATAAACGCTCTTTTCTCTTAGGTTTACCCGCCAATAT
ATCCTGTCAAACACTGATAGTTTAAACTGAAGGCGGGAAACGACAATCTGATCCAAGCTCAAGCTGCTCT
AGCCAATACGCAAACCGCCTCTCCCCGCGCGTTGGCCGATTCATTAATGCAGCTGGCACGACAGGTTTCC
CGACTGGAAAGCGGGCAGTGAGCGCAACGCAATTAATGTGAGTTAGCTCACTCATTAGGCACCCCAGGCT
TTACACTTTATGCTTCCGGCTCGTATGTTGTGTGGAATTGTGAGCGGATAACAATTTCACACAGGAAACA
GCTATGACATGATTACGAATTCGAGCTCGGTACCTGGAACCATCTTTTGGGTTCCTTTCTTCTTCTCTTT
TTTTGTTTCTCTCTTAAAAGTCTTTTCTCTTTTCAAGTGCTTCAAACAAAACTAATTTGTTATAAAGGGA
GTTTCTCTATTTTATTATATAGCAAAAAACTTCCAAAATTTCTCATTTCTGTGTTTAACCTTTTCGTACA
TCAGTTTTAAAGCACAGAGAGCTCAATGTTCTTCCAATATCGTTATTAATAAATTTTGATTAAATTCAAT
CAAATCGGAGTTATATTACCACATGAGGTTAAAGGGCCATATTAAAAAGTCTGCACTTCATATGAGCAAC
AAGGCTTTTATGTCTTTATGGTTGATTTGATGGCCCATATATGATAGTTCAAAGGCCCATATTAAAAAAT
GCCCTAACATGATTCGATTCGTATATAAAGACGCTTAATGTGACAAGCGAACTTGCTCATTAGGGTTTCT
CATCTACGACGGCGTGGGGTACCCGGGGATCCTCTAGAGCTCATGATGCTGCAGCCTAAGAAGAAGAGAA
AGGTTGGAGGGCTCGAGGTTTCTAAAGGTGAAGAATTGTTTACGGGCGTCGTCCCGATCCTCGTGGAACT
CGACGGGGATGTTAACGGGCATAAGTTTTCGGTCAGCGGGGAAGGGGAGGGGGACGCGACGTATGGGAAG
CTCACTCTCAAGCTGATCTGTACGACGGGGAAACTCCCGGTCCCGTGGCCGACGCTGGTCACGACGCTGG
GATACGGGCTCCAATGCTTTGCGAGGTATCCGGACCACATGAAACAGCATGACTTTTTCAAATCGGCGAT
GCCGGAGGGATACGTGCAGGAACGGACGATCTTTTTCAAAGACGATGGGAACTATAAGACGCGGGCGGAA
GTCAAGTTTGAAGGGGACACGCTCGTCAACCGGATCGAACTCAAGGGGATTGACTTCAAAGAGGATGGGA
ACATACTCGGCCATAAGCTCGAATACAATTACAACTCGCATAACGTATACATCACCGCGGATAAGCAAAA
GAACGGGATCAAAGCCAATTTCAAAATCCGGCATAACATAGAGGATGGGGGGGTCCAACTGGCGGATCAC
TATCAGCAAAACACGCCGATAGGGGATGGGCCGGTCCTCCTCCCGGATAACCATTACCTCTCGTACCAAA
GCGCGCTCTTCAAGGACCCGAATGAGAAACGGGACCACATGGTTCTCCTGGAGTTCCTCACGGCGGCGGG
CATAGGTACCGATATCACAAGTTTGTACAAAAAAGCAGGCTTCGATGAGCTTCTAGCTGTTCTTGGTTAC
AAGGTTAGGTCATCCGAAATGGCTGATGTTGCTCAGAAACTCAAGCAGCTTAGAGTTATGATGTCTAATG
TTCAAGAAGACGATCTTTCTCAACTCGCTACTGAGACTGTTCACTATAATCCGGCGGAGCTTTACACGTG
GCTTGATTCTATGCTCACCGACCTTAATCCTCCGTCGTCTAACGCCGAGTACGATGCAAGTGGCGCGCCT
GGGGCCGGCCGAAGTTCTGGAATGGCTGGAAGTGAAGAAGTTAATCTTATTGAGAGCGAGACAGTGGTTC
CTCTCAATACATGGGTTCTAATATCCAACTTTGAGCTAGCTTACAATCTCCTGCGTCGCCCTGACGGAAC
TTTTAACCGTCATCTCGCAGAGTTTCTAGACCGGAAAGTCCCTGCAAATGCCAACCCTGTTAATGGGGTC
TTCTCTTTTGATGTGATCATCGATCGCCAAACTAATTTGCTTAGCAGAGTTTACAGACCAGCTGATGCTG
GCACTTCACCAAGTATTACTGATCTACAGAATCCTGTTGATGGTGAAATAGTGCCTGTTATTGTCTTCTT
TCATGGTGGAAGCTTTGCACATTCTTCTGCAAACAGTGCTATTTATGATACTCTTTGTCGTAGGCTTGTT
GGTTTGTGTGGTGCTGTTGTTGTCTCTGTGAATTATCGTCGTGCACCAGAGAATCGATACCCTTGTGCTT
ATGATGATGGATGGGCTGTTTTGAAATGGGTCAACTCGAGTTCTTGGCTTAGAAGCAAGAAAGACTCAAA
GGTTCGTATTTTCTTGGCGGGTGATAGCTCTGGGGGTAACATTGTGCATAATGTCGCGGTAAGAGCGGTT
GAGTCAAGGATCGATGTTTTGGGGAACATTTTGCTTAACCCTATGTTTGGAGGGACCGAAAGAACGGAAT
CTGAGAAACGTTTGGATGGGAAGTACTTTGTTACGGTTAGAGACCGAGATTGGTATTGGAGAGCGTTTCT
TCCTGAGGGTGAAGACAGAGAGCATCCAGCGTGTAGCCCGTTTGGCCCGAGAAGCAAGAGTCTAGAAGGG
TTGAGTTTCCCCAAGAGTCTTGTCGTTGTAGCGGGTTTAGATTTGATTCAAGATTGGCAATTGAAGTACG
CGGAAGGGCTCAAGAAAGCGGGTCAAGAGGTGAAGCTTCTTTACTTGGAGCAAGCCACTATTGGCTTCTA
CTTATTGCCTAACAACAATCACTTCCATACCGTTATGGATGAGATAGCTGCATTTGTAAACGCAGAATGC
CAACACCCAGCTTTCTTGTACAAAGTGGTGATATCGACTAGTGTGAGCAAGGGCGAGGAGCTGTTCACCG
GGGTGGTGCCCATCCTGGTCGAGCTGGACGGCGACGTAAACGGCCACAAGTTCAGCGTGTCCGGCGAGGG
CGAGGGCGATGCCACCTACGGCAAGCTGACCCTGAAGTTCATCTGCACCACCGGTAAGCTGCCCGTGCCC
TGGCCCACCCTCGTGACCACCCTGACCTGGGGCGTGCAGTGCTTCGCCCGCTACCCCGACCACATGAAGC
AGCACGACTTCTTCAAGTCCGCCATGCCCGAAGGCTACGTCCAGGAGCGCACCATCTTCTTCAAGGACGA
CGGCAACTACAAGACCCGCGCCGAGGTGAAGTTCGAGGGCGACACCCTGGTGAACCGCATCGAGCTGAAG
GGCATCGACTTCAAGGAGGACGGCAACATCCTGGGGCACAAGCTGGAGTACAACGCCATCAGCGACAACG
TCTATATCACCGCCGACAAGCAGAAGAACGGCATCAAGGCCAACTTCAAGATCCGCCACAACATCGAGGA
CGGCAGCGTGCAGCTCGCCGACCACTACCAGCAGAACACCCCCATCGGCGACGGCCCCGTGCTGCTGCCC
GACAACCACTACCTGAGCACCCAGTCCGCCCTGTTCAAAGACCCCAACGAGAAGCGCGATCACATGGTCC
TGCTGGAGTTCCTGACCGCCGCCGGGATCACTCTCGGCATGGACGAGCTGTACAAGGAACAAAAATTGAT
AAGTGAGGAAGATTTATAAGGGCCCGGGACGTCCGCGGAGATCTACGCGTGTCGACTCGAGATATCCAAC
TAGTTGGCTGCAGAGCTTTCGTTCGTATCATCGGTTTCGACAACGTTCGTCAAGTTCAATGCATCAGTTT
CATTGCGCACACACCAGAATCCTACTGAGTTTGAGTATTATGGCATTGGGAAAACTGTTTTTCTTGTACC
ATTTGTTGTGCTTGTAATTTACTGTGTTTTTTATTCGGTTTTCGCTATCGAACTGTGAAATGGAAATGGA
TGGAGAAGAGTTAATGAATGATATGGTCCTTTTGTTCATTCTCAAATTAATATTATTTGTTTTTTCTCTT
ATTTGTTGTGTGTTGAATTTGAAATTATAAGAGATATGCAAACATTTTGTTTTGAGTAAAAATGTGTCAA
ATCGTGGCCTCTAATGACCGAAGTTAATATGAGGAGTAAAACACTTGTAGTTGTACCATTATGCTTATTC
ACTAGGCAACAAATATATTTTCAGACCTAGAAAAGCTGCAAATGTTACTGAATACAAGTATGTCCTCTTG
TGTTTTAGACATTTATGAACTTTCCTTTATGTAATTTTCCAGAATCCTTGTCAGATTCTAATCATTGCTT
TATAATTATAGTTATACTCATGGATTTGTAGTTGAGTATGAAAATATTTTTTAATGCATTTTATGACTTG
CCAATTGATTGACAACATGCATCAAGCTTGGCACTGGCCGTCGTTTTACAACGTCGTGACTGGGAAAACC
CTGGCGTTACCCAACTTAATCGCCTTGCAGCACATCCCCCTTTCGCCAGCTGGCGTAATAGCGAAGAGGC
CCGCACCGATCGCCCTTCCCAACAGTTGCGCAGCCTGAATGGCGAATGCTAGAGCAGCTTGCCAATCGAG
GCCGACCAACCGCAAGCGTTGTCAGTGTTGCAAAGCGCTCTGTGTGGGCCTACTTTAATTGCTTCCAGTG
TTAAATTGGCGAAAGGCAATAATATCGCAAAATATTGTGTTGTAAAATGTAATTATGTTTTAATTTCATG
GAAATGTTTGAGCATAATTTTTATTAATGTACTAAATTACTGTTTTGTTAAATGCAATTTTGCTTTCTCG
GGATTTTAATATCAAAATCTATTTAGAAATACACAATATTTTGTTGCAGGCTTGCTGGAGAATCGATCTG
CTATCATAAAAATTACAAAAAAATTTTATTTGCCTCAATTATTTTAGGATTGGTATTAAGGACGCTTAAA
TTATTTGTCGGGTCACTACGCATCATTGTGATTGAGAAGATCAGCGATACGAAATATTCGTAGTACTATC
GATAATTTATTTGAAAATTCATAAGAAAAGCAAACGTTACATGAATTGATGAAACAATACAAAGACAGAT
AAAGCCACGCACATTTAGGATATTGGCCGAGATTACTGAATATTGAGTAAGATCACGGAATTTCTGACAG
GAGCATGTCTTCAATTCAGCCCAAATGGCAGTTGAAATACTCAAACCGCCCCATATGCAGGAGCGGATCA
TTCATTGTTTGTTTGGTTGCCTTTGCCAACATGGGAGTCCAAGGTTTCAGGGAAGCTGGAATTCCGGGGT
GGGCGAAGAACTCCAGCATGAGATCCCCGCGCTGGAGGATCATCCAGCCGGCGTCCCGGAAAACGATTCC
GAAGCCCAACCTTTCATAGAAGGCGGCGGTGGAATCGAAATCTCGTGATGGCAGGTTGGGCGTCGCTTGG
TCGGTCATTTCGAACCCCAGAGTCCCGCTCAGAAGAACTCGTCAAGAAGGCGATAGAAGGCGATGCGCTG
CGAATCGGGAGCGGCGATACCGTAAAGCACGAGGAAGCGGTCAGCCCATTCGCCGCCAAGCTCTTCAGCA
ATATCACGGGTAGCCAACGCTATGTCCTGATAGCGGTCCGCCACACCCAGCCGGCCACAGTCGATGAATC
CAGAAAAGCGGCCATTTTCCACCATGATATTCGGCAAGCAGGCATCGCCATGGGTCACGACGAGATCCTC
GCCGTCGGGCATGCGCGCCTTGAGCCTGGCGAACAGTTCGGCTGGCGCGAGCCCCTGATGCTCTTCGTCC
AGATCATCCTGATCGACAAGACCGGCTTCCATCCGAGTACGTGCTCGCTCGATGCGATGTTTCGCTTGGT
GGTCGAATGGGCAGGTAGCCGGATCAAGCGTATGCAGCCGCCGCATTGCATCAGCCATGATGGATACTTT
CTCGGCAGGAGCAAGGTGAGATGACAGGAGATCCTGCCCCGGCACTTCGCCCAATAGCAGCCAGTCCCTT
CCCGCTTCAGTGACAACGTCGAGCACAGCTGCGCAAGGAACGCCCGTCGTGGCCAGCCACGATAGCCGCG
CTGCCTCGTCCTGGAGTTCATTCAGGGCACCGGACAGGTCGGTCTTGACAAAAAGAACCGGGCGCCCCTG
CGCTGACAGCCGGAACACGGCGGCATCAGAGCAGCCGATTGTCTGTTGTGCCCAGTCATAGCCGAATAGC
CTCTCCACCCAAGCGGCCGGAGAACCTGCGTGCAATCCATCTTGTTCAATCATGCGAAACGATCCGGGGA
ATTCGCTAGAGTCGATTTGGTGTATCGAGATTGGTTATGAAATTCAGATGCTAGTGTAATGTATTGGTAA
TTTGGGAAGATATAATAGGAAGCAAGGCTATTTATCCATTTCTGAAAAGGCGAAATGGCGTCACCGCGAG
CGTCACGCGCATTCCGTTCTTGCTGTAAAGCGTTGTTTGGTACACTTTTGACTAGCGAGGCTTGGCGTGT
CAGCGTATCTATTCAAAAGTCGTTAATGGCTGCGGATCAAGAAAAAGTTGGAATAGAAACAGAATACCCG
CGAAATTCAGGCCCGGTTGCCATGTCCTACACGCCGAAATAAACGACCAAATTAGTAGAAAAATAAAAAC
TGACTCGGATACTTACGTCACGTCTTGCGCACTGATTTGAAAAATCTCAATATAAACAAAGACGGCCACA
AGAAAAAACCAAAACACCGATATTCATTAATCTTATCTAGTTTCTCAAAAAAATTCATATCTTCCACACG
TGAAAATGCCAATTTCTCAGACCTACCTCGGCTCTGCGAAGGCCCCCGCTGGTATCAAAAGTTTTTATTT
CATCCGACATGGCGCGACCGACCTCAACGAGAAGGAAATTGTCGTGAACGGTGAGAAGCTCTGGGGCGTG
CAAGGTTCCGGAACGAACATCGGTCTCAATGCAAAAGGGGAACGCCAGGCTCTGTTGGCCCCTCGAAATT
CGGCGTTAATTCAGTACATTAAAAACGTCCGCAATGTGTTATTAAGTTGTCTAAGCGTCAATTTGTTTAC
ACCACAATATATCCTGCCACCAGCCAGCCAACAGCTCCCCGACCGGCAGCTCGGCACAAAATCACCACTC
GATACAGGCAGCCCATCAGTCCGGGACGGCGTCAGCGGGAGAGCCGTTGTAAGGCGGCAGACTTTGCTCA
TGTTACCGATGCTATTCGGAAGAACGGCAACTAAGCTGCCGGGTTTGAAACACGGATGATCTCGCGGAGG
GTAGCATGTTGATTGTAACGATGACAGAGCGTTGCTGCCTGTGATCAATTCGGGCACGAACCCAGTGGAC
ATAAGCCTGTTCGGTTCGTAAGCTGTAATGCAAGTAGCGTATGCGCTCACGCAACTGGTCCAGAACCTTG
ACCGAACGCAGCGGTGGTAACGGCGCAGTGGCGGTTTTCATGGCTTGTTATGACTGTTTTTTTGGGGTAC
AGTCTATGCCTCGGGCATCCAAGCAGCAAGCGCGTTACGCCGTGGGTCGATGTTTGATGTTATGGAGCAG
CAACGATGTTACGCAGCAGGGCAGTCGCCCTAAAACAAAGTTAAACATCATGGGGGAAGCGGTGATCGCC
GAAGTATCGACTCAACTATCAGAGGTAGTTGGCGTCATCGAGCGCCATCTCGAACCGACGTTGCTGGCCG
TACATTTGTACGGCTCCGCAGTGGATGGCGGCCTGAAGCCACACAGTGATATTGATTTGCTGGTTACGGT
GACCGTAAGGCTTGATGAAACAACGCGGCGAGCTTTGATCAACGACCTTTTGGAAACTTCGGCTTCCCCT
GGAGAGAGCGAGATTCTCCGCGCTGTAGAAGTCACCATTGTTGTGCACGACGACATCATTCCGTGGCGTT
ATCCAGCTAAGCGCGAACTGCAATTTGGAGAATGGCAGCGCAATGACATTCTTGCAGGTATCTTCGAGCC
AGCCACGATCGACATTGATCTGGCTATCTTGCTGACAAAAGCAAGAGAACATAGCGTTGCCTTGGTAGGT
CCAGCGGCGGAGGAACTCTTTGATCCGGTTCCTGAACAGGATCTATTTGAGGCGCTAAATGAAACCTTAA
CGCTATGGAACTCGCCGCCCGACTGGGCTGGCGATGAGCGAAATGTAGTGCTTACGTTGTCCCGCATTTG
GTACAGCGCAGTAACCGGCAAAATCGCGCCGAAGGATGTCGCTGCCGACTGGGCAATGGAGCGCCTGCCG
GCCCAGTATCAGCCCGTCATACTTGAAGCTAGACAGGCTTATCTTGGACAAGAAGAAGATCGCTTGGCCT
CGCGCGCAGATCAGTTGGAAGAATTTGTCCACTACGTGAAAGGCGAGATCACCAAGGTAGTCGGCAAATA
ATGTCTAGCTAGAAATTCGTTCAAGCCGACGCCGCTTCGCGGCGCGGCTTAACTCAAGCGTTAGATGCAC
TAAGCACATAATTGCTCACAGCCAAACTATCAGGTCAAGTCTGCTTTTATTATTTTTAAGCGTGCATAAT
AAGCCCTACACAAATTGGGAGATATATCATGCATGACCAAAATCCCTTAACGTGAGTTTTCGTTCCACTG
AGCGTCAGACCCCGTAGAAAAGATCAAAGGATCTTCTTGAGATCCTTTTTTTCTGCGCGTAATCTGCTGC
TTGCAAACAAAAAAACCACCGCTACCAGCGGTGGTTTGTTTGCCGGATCAAGAGCTACCAACTCTTTTTC
CGAAGGTAACTGGCTTCAGCAGAGCGCAGATACCAAATACTGTCCTTCTAGTGTAGCCGTAGTTAGGCCA
CCACTTCAAGAACTCTGTAGCACCGCCTACATACCTCGCTCTGCTAATCCTGTTACCAGTGGCTGCTGCC
AGTGGCGATAAGTCGTGTCTTACCGGGTTGGACTCAAGACGATAGTTACCGGATAAGGCGCAGCGGTCGG
GCTGAACGGGGGGTTCGTGCACACAGCCCAGCTTGGAGCGAACGACCTACACCGAACTGAGATACCTACA
GCGTGAGCTATGAGAAAGCGCCACGCTTCCCGAAGGGAGAAAGGCGGACAGGTATCCGGTAAGCGGCAGG
GTCGGAACAGGAGAGCGCACGAGGGAGCTTCCAGGGGGAAACGCCTGGTATCTTTATAGTCCTGTCGGGT
TTCGCCACCTCTGACTTGAGCGTCGATTTTTGTGATGCTCGTCAGGGGGGCGGAGCCTATGGAAAAACGC
CAGCAACGCGGCCTTTTTACGGTTCCTGGCCTTTTGCTGGCCTTTTGCTCACATGTTCTTTCCTGCGTTA
TCCCCTGATTCTGTGGATAACCGTATTACCGCCTTTGAGTGAGCTGATACCGCTCGCCGCAGCCGAACGA
CCGAGCGCAGCGAGTCAGTGAGCGAGGAAGCGGAAGAGCGCCTGATGCGGTATTTTCTCCTTACGCATCT
GTGCGGTATTTCACACCGCATATGGTGCACTCTCAGTACAATCTGCTCTGATGCCGCATAGTTAAGCCAG
TATACACTCCGCTATCGCTACGTGACTGGGTCATGGCTGCGCCCCGACACCCGCCAACACCCGCTGACGC
GCCCTGACGGGCTTGTCTGCTCCCGGCATCCGCTTACAGACAAGCTGTGACCGTCTCCGGGAGCTGCATG
TGTCAGAGGTTTTCACCGTCATCACCGAAACGCGCGAGGCAGGGTGCCTTGATGTGGGCGCCGGCGGTCG
AGTGGCGACGGCGCGGCTTGTCCGCGCCCTGGTAGATTGCCTGGCCGTAGGCCAGCCATTTTTGAGCGGC
CAGCGGCCGCGATAGGCCGACGCGAAGCGGCGGGGCGTAGGGAGCGCAGCGACCGAAGGGTAGGCGCTTT
TTGCAGCTCTTCGGCTGTGCGCTGGCCAGACAGTTATGCACAGGCCAGGCGGGTTTTAAGAGTTTTAATA
AGTTTTAAAGAGTTTTAGGCGGAAAAATCGCCTTTTTTCTCTTTTATATCAGTCACTTACATGTGTGACC
GGTTCCCAATGTACGGCTTTGGGTTCCCAATGTACGGGTTCCGGTTCCCAATGTACGGCTTTGGGTTCCC
AATGTACGTGCTATCCACAGGAAAGAGACCTTTTCGACCTTTTTCCCCTGCTAGGGCAATTTGCCCTAGC
ATCTGCTCCGTACATTAGGAACCGGCGGATGCTTCGCCCTCGATCAGGTTGCGGTAGCGCATGACTAGGA
TCGGGCCAGCCTGCCCCGCCTCCTCCTTCAAATCGTACTCCGGCAGGTCATTTGACCCGATCAGCTTGCG
CACGGTGAAACAGAACTTCTTGAACTCTCCGGCGCTGCCACTGCGTTCGTAGATCGTCTTGAACAACCAT
CTGGCTTCTGCCTTGCCTGCGGCGCGGCGTGCCAGGCGGTAGAGAAAACGGCCGATGCCGGGATCGATCA
AAAAGTAATCGGGGTGAACCGTCAGCACGTCCGGGTTCTTGCCTTCTGTGATCTCGCGGTACATCCAATC
AGCTAGCTCGATCTCGATGTACTCCGGCCGCCCGGTTTCGCTCTTTACGATCTTGTAGCGGCTAATCAAG
GCTTCACCCTCGGATACCGTCACCAGGCGGCCGTTCTTGGCCTTCTTCGTACGCTGCATGGCAACGTGCG
TGGTGTTTAACCGAATGCAGGTTTCTACCAGGTCGTCTTTCTGCTTTCCGCCATCGGCTCGCCGGCAGAA
CTTGAGTACGTCCGCAACGTGTGGACGGAACACGCGGCCGGGCTTGTCTCCCTTCCCTTCCCGGTATCGG
TTCATGGATTCGGTTAGATGGGAAACCGCCATCAGTACCAGGTCGTAATCCCACACACTGGCCATGCCGG
CCGGCCCTGCGGAAACCTCTACGTGCCCGTCTGGAAGCTCGTAGCGGATCACCTCGCCAGCTCGTCGGTC
ACGCTTCGACAGACGGAAAACGGCCACGTCCATGATGCTGCGACTATCGCGGGTGCCCACGTCATAGAGC
ATCGGAACGAAAAAATCTGGTTGCTCGTCGCCCTTGGGCGGCTTCCTAATCGACGGCGCACCGGCTGCCG
GCGGTTGCCGGGATTCTTTGCGGATTCGATCAGCGGCCGCTTGCCACGATTCACCGGGGCGTGCTTCTGC
CTCGATGCGTTGCCGCTGGGCGGCCTGCGCGGCCTTCAACTTCTCCACCAGGTCATCACCCAGCGCCGCG
CCGATTTGTACCGGGCCGGATGGTTTGCGACCGCTCACGCCGATTCCTCGGGCTTGGGGGTTCCAGTGCC
ATTGCAGGGCCGGCAGACAACCCAGCCGCTTACGCCTGGCCAACCGCCCGTTCCTCCACACATGGGGCAT
TCCACGGCGTCGGTGCCTGGTTGTTCTTGATTTTCCATGCCGCCTCCTTTAGCCGCTAAAATTCATCTAC
TCATTTATTCATTTGCTCATTTACTCTGGTAGCTGCGCGATGTATTCAGATAGCAGCTCGGTAATGGTCT
TGCCTTGGCGTACCGCGTACATCTTCAGCTTGGTGTGATCCTCCGCCGGCAACTGAAAGTTGACCCGCTT
CATGGCTGGCGTGTCTGCCAGGCTGGCCAACGTTGCAGCCTTGCTGCTGCGTGCGCTCGGACGGCCGGCA
CTTAGCGTGTTTGTGCTTTTGCTCATTTTCTCTTTACCTCATTAACTCAAATGAGTTTTGATTTAATTTC
AGCGGCCAGCGCCTGGACCTCGCGGGCAGCGTCGCCCTCGGGTTCTGATTCAAGAACGGTTGTGCCGGCG
GCGGCAGTGCCTGGGTAGCTCACGCGCTGCGTGATACGGGACTCAAGAATGGGCAGCTCGTACCCGGCCA
GCGCCTCGGCAACCTCACCGCCGATGCGCGTGCCTTTGATCGCCCGCGACACGACAAAGGCCGCTTGTAG
CCTTCCATCCGTGACCTCAATGCGCTGCTTAACCAGCTCCACCAGGTCGGCGGTGGCCCATATGTCGTAA
GGGCTTGGCTGCACCGGAATCAGCACGAAGTCGGCTGCCTTGATCGCGGACACAGCCAAGTCCGCCGCCT
GGGGCGCTCCGTCGATCACTACGAAGTCGCGCCGGCCGATGGCCTTCACGTCGCGGTCAATCGTCGGGCG
GTCGATGCCGACAACGGTTAGCGGTTGATCTTCCCGCACGGCCGCCCAATCGCGGGCACTGCCCTGGGGA
TCGGAATCGACTAACAGAACATCGGCCCCGGCGAGTTGCAGGGCGCGGGCTAGATGGGTTGCGATGGTCG
TCTTGCCTGACCCGCCTTTCTGGTTAAGTACAGCGATAACCTTCATGCGTTCCCCTTGCGTATTTGTTTA
TTTACTCATCGCATCATATACGCAGCGACCGCATGACGCAAGCTGTTTTACTCAAATACACATCACCTTT
TTAGACGGCGGCGCTCGGTTTCTTCAGCGGCCAAGCTGGCCGGCCAGGCCGCCAGCTTGGCATCAGACAA
ACCGGCCAGGATTTCATGCAGCCGCACGGTTGAGACGTGCGCGGGCGGCTCGAACACGTACCCGGCCGCG
ATCATCTCCGCCTCGATCTCTTCGGTAATGAAAAACGGTTCGTCCTGGCCGTCCTGGTGCGGTTTCATGC
TTGTTCCTCTTGGCGTTCATTCTCGGCGGCCGCCAGGGCGTCGGCCTCGGTCAATGCGTCCTCACGGAAG
GCACCGCGCCGCCTGGCCTCGGTGGGCGTCACTTCCTCGCTGCGCTCAAGTGCGCGGTACAGGGTCGAGC
GATGCACGCCAAGCAGTGCAGCCGCCTCTTTCACGGTGCGGCCTTCCTGGTCGATCAGCTCGCGGGCGTG
CGCGATCTGTGCCGGGGTGAGGGTAGGGCGGGGGCCAAACTTCACGCCTCGGGCCTTGGCGGCCTCGCGC
CCGCTCCGGGTGCGGTCGATGATTAGGGAACGCTCGAACTCGGCAATGCCGGCGAACACGGTCAACACCA
TGCGGCCGGCCGGCGTGGTGGTGTCGGCCCACGGCTCTGCCAGGCTACGCAGGCCCGCGCCGGCCTCCTG
GATGCGCTCGGCAATGTCCAGTAGGTCGCGGGTGCTGCGGGCCAGGCGGTCTAGCCTGGTCACTGTCACA
ACGTCGCCAGGGCGTAGGTGGTCAAGCATCCTGGCCAGCTCCGGGCGGTCGCGCCTGGTGCCGGTGATCT
TCTCGGAAAACAGCTTGGTGCAGCCGGCCGCGTGCAGTTCGGCCCGTTGGTTGGTCAAGTCCTGGTCGTC
GGTGCTGACGCGGGCATAGCCCAGCAGGCCAGCGGCGGCGCTCTTGTTCATGGCGTAATGTCTCCGGTTC
TAGTCGCAAGTATTCTACTTTATGCGACTAAAACACGCGACAAGAAAACGCCAGGAAAAGGGCAGGGCGG
CAGCCTGTCGCGTAACTTAGGACTTGTGCGACATGTCGTTTTCAGAAGACGGCTGCACTGAACGTCAGAA
GCCGACTGCACTATAGCAGCGGAGGGGTTGGATCAAAGTACT
